Addgene plasmid #11834: pcDNA3-Xiap-Myc K322/328R
Depositing lab: Guy Salvesen. Depositing organization: Sanford Burnham Prebys Medical Discovery Institute.
Backbone
  Vector backbone: pcDNA3.1
  Backbone size w/o insert (bp): 5428
  Vector type: Mammalian Expression
  Selectable markers: Neomycin (select with G418)
Growth in bacteria
  Bacterial resistance: Ampicillin, 100 μg/mL
  Growth temperature: 37°C
  Growth strain: DH5alpha
  Copy number: High Copy
Gene/Insert
  Gene/Insert name: XIAP K322/328R (alt name: XIAP)
  Species: H. sapiens (human)
  Insert size (bp): 1600
  Mutation: K322/328R
  Entrez Gene: XIAP (a.k.a. API3, BIRC4, IAP-3, ILP1, MIHA, XLP2, hIAP-3, hIAP3)
  Tag / fusion protein: Myc (N terminal on insert)
  Cloning method: Restriction Enzyme; 5′ cloning site Don't Know (unknown if destroyed); 3′ cloning site Don't Know (unknown if destroyed)
  Sequencing primers: 5′ T7
Terms and licenses: Academic/Nonprofit Terms; Industry Terms: Not Available to Industry
How to cite: pcDNA3-Xiap-Myc K322/328R was a gift from Guy Salvesen (Addgene plasmid # 11834 ; http://n2t.net/addgene:11834 ; RRID:Addgene_11834)
