[The description below was written by a language model from this plasmid's Addgene catalogue record.]
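Description:
pcDNA3-Xiap-Myc K322/328R is a mammalian expression plasmid built on the pcDNA3.1 backbone (about 5.4 kb without insert) that carries a roughly 1.6 kb human XIAP coding sequence. It is maintained in E. coli as a high-copy plasmid under ampicillin selection, and it also provides a neomycin resistance marker so that transfected mammalian cells can be selected with G418, allowing stable as well as transient expression. No feature table accompanies the record, so the promoter is not explicitly stated. Vectors of the pcDNA3 family normally drive the insert from the strong constitutive CMV immediate-early promoter, with a T7 promoter just upstream of the cloning site, which is consistent with T7 being listed as the 5′ sequencing primer. The restriction sites used for cloning are not recorded.

The insert encodes XIAP (X-linked inhibitor of apoptosis, also known as BIRC4, API3 or hIAP3), a BIR- and RING-domain protein best known as a direct caspase inhibitor and an E3 ubiquitin ligase. This version carries two lysine-to-arginine substitutions, at positions 322 and 328, and is fused to a Myc epitope tag, which the record places at the N terminus of the insert, for detection or immunoprecipitation with anti-Myc antibodies. Lysine-to-arginine changes preserve positive charge while removing potential acceptor sites for lysine modifications such as ubiquitination. The record itself does not state the purpose of the mutations, but a construct of this kind would typically be compared with wild-type XIAP in transfected cells to examine how these residues affect the protein's stability, modification or anti-apoptotic activity.
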