>Addgene plasmid #11834 | pcDNA3-Xiap-Myc K322/328R | depositor partial sequence | sequence record 7088 | Author sequence
AAGCTTCGATCGTCGACATGGAACAGAAACTCATCTCTGAAGAGGATCTGTCTAGAGGATCCGAATTCAT
GACTTTTAACAGTTTTGAAGGATCTAAAACTTGTGTACCTGCAGACATCAATAAGGAAGAAGAATTTGTA
GAAGAGTTTAATAGATTAAAAACTTTTGCTAATTTTCCAAGTGGTAGTCCTGTTTCAGCATCAACACTGG
CACGAGCAGGGTTTCTTTATACTGGTGAAGGAGATACCGTGCGGTGCTTTAGTTGTCATGCAGCTGTAGA
TAGGTGGCAATATGGAGACTCAGCAGTTGGAAGACACAGGAAAGTATCCCCAAATTGCAGATTTATCAAC
GGCTTTTATCTTGAAAATAGTGCCACGCAGTCTACAAATTCTGGTATCCAGAATGGTCAGTACAAAGTTG
AAAACTATCTGGGAAGCAGAGATCATTTTGCCTTAGACAGGCCATCTGAGACACATGCAGACTATCTTTT
GAGAACTGGGCAGGTTGTAGATATATCAGACACCATATACCCGAGGAACCCTGCCATGTATAGTGAAGAA
GCTAGATTAAAGTCCTTTCAGAACTGGCCAGACTATGCTCACCTAACCCCAAGAGAGTTAGCAAGTGCTG
GACTCTACTACACAGGTATTGGTGACCAAGTGCAGTGCTTTTGTTGTGGTGGAAAACTGAAAAATTGGGA
ACCTTGTGATCGTGCCTGGTCAGAACACAGGCGACACTTTCCTAATTGCTTCTTTGTTTTGGGCCGGAAT
CTTAATATTCGAAGTGAATCTGATGCTGTGAGTTCTGATAGGAATTTCCCAAATTCAACAAATCTTCCAA
GAAATCCATCCATGGCAGATTATGAAGCACGGATCTTTACTTTTGGGACATGGATATACTCAGTTAACAA
GGAGCAGCTTGCAAGAGCTGGATTTTATGCTTTAGGTGAAGGTGATAAAGTAAAGTGCTTTCACTGTGGA
GGAGGGCTAACTGATTGGAAGCCCAGTGAAGACCCTTGGGAACAACATGCTAGATGGTATCCAGGGTGCA
GATATCTGTTAGAACAGAAGGGACAAGAATATATAAACAATATTCATTTAACTCATTCACTTGAGGAGTG
TCTGGTAAGAACTACTGAGAAAACACCATCACTAACTAGAAGAATTGATGATACCATCTTCCAAAATCCT
ATGGTACAAGAAGCTATACGAATGGGGTTCAGTTTCAAGGACATTAAGAAAATAATGGAGGAAAAAATTC
AGATATCTGGGAGCAACTATAAATCACTTGAGGTTCTGGTTGCAGATCTAGTGAATGCTCAGAAAGACAG
TATGCAAGATGAGTCAAGTCAGACTTCATTACAGAAAGAGATTAGTACTGAAGAGCAGCTAAGGCGCCTG
CAAGAGGAGAAGCTTTGCAAAATCTGTATGGATAGAAATATTGCTATCGTTTTTGTTCCTTGTGGACATC
TAGTCACTTGTAAACAATGTGCTGAAGCAGTTGACAAGTGTCCCATGTGCTACACAGTCATTACTTTCAA
GCAAAAAATTTTTATGTCTTAATCTAACTCTATAGTAGGCATGCTCGAGTCTAGAGGGCC
