>Addgene plasmid #11834 | pcDNA3-Xiap-Myc K322/328R | addgene partial sequence | sequence record 18523 | T7 5'-TAATACGACTCACTATAGGG-3'
GAAGAGGATCTGTCTAGAGGATCCGAATTCATGACTTTTAACAGTTTTGAAGGATCTAAAACTTGTGTAC
CTGCAGACATCAATAAGGAAGAAGAATTTGTAGAAGAGTTTAATAGATTAAAAACTTTTGCTAATTTTCC
AAGTGGTAGTCCTGTTTCAGCATCAACACTGGCACGAGCAGGGTTTCTTTATACTGGTGAAGGAGATACC
GTGCGGTGCTTTAGTTGTCATGCAGCTGTAGATAGGTGGCAATATGGAGACTCAGCAGTTGGAAGACACA
GGAAAGTATCCCCAAATTGCAGATTTATCAACGGCTTTTATCTTGAAAATAGTGCCACGCAGTCTACAAA
TTCTGGTATCCAGAATGGTCAGTACAAAGTTGAAAACTATCTGGGAAGCAGAGATCATTTTGCCTTAGAC
AGGCCATCTGAGACACATGCAGACTATCTTTTGAGAACTGGGCAGGTTGTAGATATATCAGACACCATAT
ACCCGAGGAACCCTGCCATGTATAGTGAAGAAGCTAGATTAAAGTCCTTTCAGAACTGGCCAGACTATGC
TCACCTAACCCCAAGAGAGTTAGCAAGTGCTGGACTCTACTACACAGGTATTGGTGACCAAGTGCAGTGC
TTTTGTTGTGGTGGAAAACTGAAAAATTGGGAACCTTGTGATCGTGCCTGGTCAGAACACAGGCGACACT
TTCCTAATTGCTTCTTT
